>Addgene plasmid #164117 | SPLICS Mt-ER- Po Long P2A | addgene full sequence | sequence record 323265 | Addgene NGS Result
ACGTCGACGGATCGGGAGATCTCCCGATCCCCTATGGTGCACTCTCAGTACAATCTGCTCTGATGCCGCA
TAGTTAAGCCAGTATCTGCTCCCTGCTTGTGTGTTGGAGGTCGCTGAGTAGTGCGCGAGCAAAATTTAAG
CTACAACAAGGCAAGGCTTGACCGACAATTGCATGAAGAATCTGCTTAGGGTTAGGCGTTTTGCGCTGCT
TCGCGATGTACGGGCCAGATATACGCGTTGACATTGATTATTGACTAGTTATTAATAGTAATCAATTACG
GGGTCATTAGTTCATAGCCCATATATGGAGTTCCGCGTTACATAACTTACGGTAAATGGCCCGCCTGGCT
GACCGCCCAACGACCCCCGCCCATTGACGTCAATAATGACGTATGTTCCCATAGTAACGCCAATAGGGAC
TTTCCATTGACGTCAATGGGTGGAGTATTTACGGTAAACTGCCCACTTGGCAGTACATCAAGTGTATCAT
ATGCCAAGTACGCCCCCTATTGACGTCAATGACGGTAAATGGCCCGCCTGGCATTATGCCCAGTACATGA
CCTTATGGGACTTTCCTACTTGGCAGTACATCTACGTATTAGTCATCGCTATTACCATGGTGATGCGGTT
TTGGCAGTACATCAATGGGCGTGGATAGCGGTTTGACTCACGGGGATTTCCAAGTCTCCACCCCATTGAC
GTCAATGGGAGTTTGTTTTGGCACCAAAATCAACGGGACTTTCCAAAATGTCGTAACAACTCCGCCCCAT
TGACGCAAATGGGCGGTAGGCGTGTACGGTGGGAGGTCTATATAAGCAGAGCTCTCTGGCTAACTAGAGA
ACCCACTGCTTACTGGCTTATCGAAATTAATACGACTCACTATAGGGAGACCCAAGCTGGCTAGCGTTTA
AACTTAAGCTTATGCGGGACCACATGGTGCTGCACGAGTACGTGAACGCCGCCGGCATCACCGGAGGCGA
TGGAGGCTCCGGAGGAGGCTCTAAGCTGAACAATTCTGGCGCCCCTCACAGGGAGAAGAGGGGAGGAGAG
ACCGACGAGTTCTCCAATGTGCGGAGAGGCCGGGGCCACAGAATGCAGCACCTGTCTGAGGGCACAAAGG
GAAGGCAAGTGGGCTCTGGAGGCGACGGAGAGAGATGGGGCAGCGATAGGGGCTCTCGCGGCAGCCTGAA
CGAGCAGATCGCCCTGGTGCTGATGAGGCTGCAGGAGGATATGCAGAATGTGCTGCAGCGCCTGCAGAAG
CTGGAGACCCTGACAGCCCTGCAGGCCAAGAGCTCCACCAGCACACTGCAGACCGCACCACAGCCTACAA
GCCAGAGGCCATCCTGGTGGCCCTTTGAGATGTCCCCTGGCGTGCTGACATTCGCCATCATCTGGCCCTT
CATCGCCCAGTGGCTGGTGTATCTGTACTATCAGAGGCGCCGGAGAAAGCTGAACGGATCCCTGAAGGAG
CTGGCATGCGGCAGCGGAGCAACCAACTTCTCCCTGCTGAAGCAGGCAGGCGACGTGGAGGAGAATCCCG
GCCCTCGGTCTGAATTCATGGTGGGCCGCAATTCCGCAATCGCAGCAGGAGTGTGCGGCGCCCTGTTCAT
CGGCTACTGTATCTATTTTGACCGGAAGCGGAGAAGCGATCCAAATTCCAAGGGCGAGGAGCTGTTCACA
GGCGTGGTGCCCATCCTGGTGGAGCTGGACGGCGATGTGAACGGCCACAAGTTTTCTGTGCGGGGAGAGG
GAGAGGGCGACGCAACCATCGGCAAGCTGACACTGAAGTTCATCTGCACCACAGGCAAGCTGCCCGTGCC
TTGGCCAACCCTGGTGACCACACTGACATACGGCGTGCAGTGTTTTAGCAGGTATCCTGACCACATGAAG
CGCCACGATTTCTTTAAGTCCGCCATGCCAGAGGGCTACGTGCAGGAGCGGACCATCTCTTTCAAGGACG
ATGGCAAGTATAAGACCAGAGCCGTGGTGAAGTTTGAGGGCGACACACTGGTGAACAGGATCGAGCTGAA
GGGCACCGACTTCAAGGAGGATGGCAATATCCTGGGCCACAAGCTGGAGTACAACTTTAATAGCCACAAC
GTGTATATCACAGCCGATAAGCAGAAGAACGGCATCAAGGCCAATTTCACCGTGAGACACAATGTGGAGG
ACGGCTCCGTGCAGCTGGCCGATCACTACCAGCAGAACACACCAATCGGCGACGGCCCTGTGCTGCTGCC
TGATAATCACTATCTGTCTACCCAGACAGTGCTGAGCAAGGACCCCAACGAGAAGGGCACCCTCGAGCTG
AAGGAGCTGGCATGCGGCAGCGGAGCAACCAACTTCTCCCTGCTGAAGCAGGCAGGCGACGTGGAGGAGA
ATCCCGGCCCTCGGTCTGGGCCCATGAGCAAGGGAGAGGAGCTGTTCACCGGAGTGGTGCCTATCCTGGT
GGAGCTGGACGGCGATGTGAATGGCCACAAGTTTTCCGTGCGCGGAGAGGGAGAGGGCGACGCAACAATC
GGCAAGCTGACCCTGAAGTTCATCTGCACCACAGGCAAGCTGCCCGTGCCTTGGCCAACCCTGGTGACCA
CACTGGGCTACGGCCTGCAGTGTTTTGCCCGGTATCCAGACCACATGAAGAGACACGATTTCTTTAAGTC
CGCCATGCCCGAGGGCTACGTGCAGGAGAGGACAATCTCTTTCAAGGACGATGGCAAGTATAAGACACGC
GCCGTGGTGAAGTTTGAGGGCGACACCCTGGTGAACCGGATCGAGCTGAAGGGCACAGACTTCAAGGAGG
ATGGCAATATCCTGGGCCACAAGCTGGAGTACAACTTTAATTCCCACAACGTGTATATCACCGCCGATAA
GCAGAAGAACGGCATCAAGGCCAATTTCACAGTGCGGCACAATGTGGAGGACGGCTCTGTGCAGCTGGCC
GATCACTACCAGCAGAACACCCCTATCGGCGACGGCCCTGTGCTGCTGCCTGATAATCACTACCTGTCTT
ATCAGACCGTGCTGAGCAAGGACCCAAACGAGAAGGGCACAGGAGGCGATGGAGGCAGCGGAGGAGGCTC
CAAGCTGAGAGTGTTCCTGGCCCTGCCCATCATCATGGTGGTGGCCTTTTCTATGTGCATCATCTGTCTG
CTGATGGCAGGCGACACCTGGACAGAGACCCTGGCCTACGTGCTGTTTTGGGGCGTGGCCAGCATCGGCA
CATTCTTTATCATCCTGTATAACGGCAAGGACTTCGTGGATGCCCCCAGGCTGGTGCAGAAGGAGAAGAT
CGATTGATCTAGAGGGCCCGTTTAAACCCGCTGATCAGCCTCGACTGTGCCTTCTAGTTGCCAGCCATCT
GTTGTTTGCCCCTCCCCCGTGCCTTCCTTGACCCTGGAAGGTGCCACTCCCACTGTCCTTTCCTAATAAA
ATGAGGAAATTGCATCGCATTGTCTGAGTAGGTGTCATTCTATTCTGGGGGGTGGGGTGGGGCAGGACAG
CAAGGGGGAGGATTGGGAAGACAATAGCAGGCATGCTGGGGATGCGGTGGGCTCTATGGCTTCTGAGGCG
GAAAGAACCAGCTGGGGCTCTAGGGGGTATCCCC
[124 nt withheld, positions 3605-3728]
C
[91 nt withheld, positions 3730-3820]
A
[49 nt withheld, positions 3822-3870]
CCTTTGACGTTGGAGTCCACGTTCTTT
[37 nt withheld, positions 3898-3934]
ACCCTATCTCGGTCTATTCTTTTGATTTATAAGGGATTTTGCCGATTTCGGCCTATTGGTTAAAAAATGA
GCTGATTTAACAAAAATTTAACGCGAATTAATTCTGTGGAATGTGTGTCAGTTAGGGTGTGGAAAGTCCC
CAGGCTCCCCAGCAGGCAGAAGTATGCAAAGCATGCATCTCAATTAGTCAGCAACCAGGTGTGGAAAGTC
CCCAGGCTCCCCAGCAGGCAGAAGTATGCAAAGCATGCATCTCAATTAGTCAGCAACCATAGTCCCGCCC
CTAACTCCGCCCATCCCGCCCCTAACTCCGCCCAGTTCCGCCCATTCTCCGCCCCATGGCTGACTAATTT
TTTTTATTTATGCAGAGGCCGAGGCCGCCTCTGCCTCTGAGCTATTCCAGAAGTAGTGAGGAGGCTTTTT
TGGAGGCCTAGGCTTTTGCAAAAAGCTCCCGGGAGCTTGTATATCCATTTTCGGATCTGATCAAGAGACA
GGATGAGGATCGTTTCGCATGATTGAACAAGATGGATTGCACGCAGGTTCTCCGGCCGCTTGGGTGGAGA
GGCTATTCGGCTATGACTGGGCACAACAGACAATCGGCTGCTCTGATGCCGCCGTGTTCCGGCTGTCAGC
GCAGGGGCGCCCGGTTCTTTTTGTCAAGACCGACCTGTCCGGTGCCCTGAATGAACTGCAGGACGAGGCA
GCGCGGCTATCGTGGCTGGCCACGACGGGCGTTCCTTGCGCAGCTGTGCTCGACGTTGTCACTGAAGCGG
GAAGGGACTGGCTGCTATTGGGCGAAGTGCCGGGGCAGGATCTCCTGTCATCTCACCTTGCTCCTGCCGA
GAAAGTATCCATCATGGCTGATGCAATGCGGCGGCTGCATACGCTTGATCCGGCTACCTGCCCATTCGAC
CACCAAGCGAAACATCGCATCGAGCGAGCACGTACTCGGATGGAAGCCGGTCTTGTCGATCAGGATGATC
TGGACGAAGAGCATCAGGGGCTCGCGCCAGCCGAACTGTTCGCCAGGCTCAAGGCGCGCATGCCCGACGG
CGAGGATCTCGTCGTGACCCATGGCGATGCCTGCTTGCCGAATATCATGGTGGAAAATGGCCGCTTTTCT
GGATTCATCGACTGTGGCCGGCTGGGTGTGGCGGACCGCTATCAGGACATAGCGTTGGCTACCCGTGATA
TTGCTGAAGAGCTTGGCGGCGAATGGGCTGACCGCTTCCTCGTGCTTTACGGTATCGCCGCTCCCGATTC
GCAGCGCATCGCCTTCTATCGCCTTCTTGACGAGTTCTTCTGAGCGGGACTCTGGGGTTCGAAATGACCG
ACCAAGCGACGCCCAACCTGCCATCACGAGATTTCGATTCCACCGCCGCCTTCTATGAAAGGTTGGGCTT
CGGAATCGTTTTCCGGGACGCCGGCTGGATGATCCTCCAGCGCGGGGATCTCATGCTGGAGTTCTTCGCC
CACCCCAACTTGTTTATTGCAGCTTATAATGGTTACAAATAAAGCAATAGCATCACAAATTTCACAAATA
AAGCATTTTTTTCACTGCATTCTAGTTGTGGTTTGTCCAAACTCATCAATGTATCTTATCATGTCTGTAT
ACCGTCGACCTCTAGCTAGAGCTTGGCGTAATCATGGTCATAGCTGTTTCCTGTGTGAAATTGTTATCCG
CTCACAATTCCACACAACATACGAGCCGGAAGCATAAAGTGTAAAGCCTGGGGTGCCTAATGAGTGAGCT
AACTCACATTAATTGCGTTGCGCTCACTGCCCGCTTTCCAGTCGGGAAACCTGTCGTGCCAGCTGCATTA
ATGAATCGGCCAACGCGCGGGGAGAGGCGGTTTGCGTATTGGGCGCTCTTCCGCTTCCTCGCTCACTGAC
TCGCTGCGCTCGGTCGTTCGGCTGCGGCGAGCGGTATCAGCTCACTCAAAGGCGGTAATACGGTTATCCA
CAGAATCAGGGGATAACGCAGGAAAGAACATGTGAGCAAAAGGCCAGCAAAAGGCCAGGAACCGTAAAAA
GGCCGCGTTGCTGGCGTTTTTCCATAGGCTCCGCCCCCCTGACGAGCATCACAAAAATCGACGCTCAAGT
CAGAGGTGGCGAAACCCGACAGGACTATAAAGATACCAGGCGTTTCCCCCTGGAAGCTCCCTCGTGCGCT
CTCCTGTTCCGACCCTGCCGCTTACCGGATACCTGTCCGCCTTTCTCCCTTCGGGAAGCGTGGCGCTTTC
TCATAGCTCACGCTGTAGGTATCTCAGTTCGGTGTAGGTCGTTCGCTCCAAGCTGGGCTGTGTGCACGAA
CCCCCCGTTCAGCCCGACCGCTGCGCCTTATCCGGTAACTATCGTCTTGAGTCCAACCCGGTAAGACACG
ACTTATCGCCACTGGCAGCAGCCACTGGTAACAGGATTAGCAGAGCGAGGTATGTAGGCGGTGCTACAGA
GTTCTTGAAGTGGTGGCCTAACTACGGCTACACTAGAAGAACAGTATTTGGTATCTGCGCTCTGCTGAAG
CCAGTTACCTTCGGAAAAAGAGTTGGTAGCTCTTGATCCGGCAAACAAACCACCGCTGGTAGCGGTGGTT
TTTTTGTTTGCAAGCAGCAGATTACGCGCAGAAAAAAAGGATCTCAAGAAGATCCTTTGATCTTTTCTAC
GGGGTCTGACGCTCAGTGGAACGAAAACTCACGTTAAGGGATTTTGGTCATGAGATTATCAAAAAGGATC
TTCACCTAGATCCTTTTAAATTAAAAATGAAGTTTTAAATCAATCTAAAGTATATATGAGTAAACTTGGT
CTGACAGTTACCAATGCTTAATCAGTGAGGCACCTATCTCAGCGATCTGTCTATTTCGTTCATCCATAGT
TGCCTGACTCCCCGTCGTGTAGATAACTACGATACGGGAGGGCTTACCATCTGGCCCCAGTGCTGCAATG
ATACCGCGAGACCCACGCTCACCGGCTCCAGATTTATCAGCAATAAACCAGCCAGCCGGAAGGGCCGAGC
GCAGAAGTGGTCCTGCAACTTTATCCGCCTCCATCCAGTCTATTAATTGTTGCCGGGAAGCTAGAGTAAG
TAGTTCGCCAGTTAATAGTTTGCGCAACGTTGTTGCCATTGCTACAGGCATCGTGGTGTCACGCTCGTCG
TTTGGTATGGCTTCATTCAGCTCCGGTTCCCAACGATCAAGGCGAGTTACATGATCCCCCATGTTGTGCA
AAAAAGCGGTTAGCTCCTTCGGTCCTCCGATCGTTGTCAGAAGTAAGTTGGCCGCAGTGTTATCACTCAT
GGTTATGGCAGCACTGCATAATTCTCTTACTGTCATGCCATCCGTAAGATGCTTTTCTGTGACTGGTGAG
TACTCAACCAAGTCATTCTGAGAATAGTGTATGCGGCGACCGAGTTGCTCTTGCCCGGCGTCAATACGGG
ATAATACCGCGCCACATAGCAGAACTTTAAAAGTGCTCATCATTGGAAAACGTTCTTCGGGGCGAAAACT
CTCAAGGATCTTACCGCTGTTGAGATCCAGTTCGATGTAACCCACTCGTGCACCCAACTGATCTTCAGCA
TCTTTTACTTTCACCAGCGTTTCTGGGTGAGCAAAAACAGGAAGGCAAAATGCCGCAAAAAAGGGAATAA
GGGCGACACGGAAATGTTGAATACTCATACTCTTCCTTTTTCAATATTATTGAAGCATTTATCAGGGTTA
TTGTCTCATGAGCGGATACATATTTGAATGTATTTAGAAAAATAAACAAATAGGGGTTCCGCGCACATTT
CCCCGAAAAGTGCCACCTG
Features (pLannotate 1.2.2; 24 found; start..end, strand, type, name):
     33..85      -  misc_feature   bom (fragment): basis of mobility region from pBR322
    240..619     +  enhancer       CMV enhancer: human cytomegalovirus immediate early enhancer
    620..823     +  promoter       CMV promoter: human cytomegalovirus (CMV) immediate early promoter
    819..852     +  LTR            5' LTR (truncated) (fragment): truncated 5' long terminal repeat (LTR) from HIV-1
    868..886     +  promoter       T7 promoter: promoter for bacteriophage T7 RNA polymerase
    991..1455    +  CDS            ACBD5 (fragment): ACBD5_HUMAN - Also known as KIAA1996. Experimental evidence at protein level: Swiss-Prot protein existence level 1. Acyl-CoA binding protein which acts as the peroxisome receptor for pexophagy but is dispensable for aggrephagy and nonselective autophagy. Binds medium- and long-chain acyl-CoA esters. From Homo sapiens (Human).
   1558..1662    +  CDS            TOMM20 (fragment): TOM20_HUMAN - Also known as KIAA0016. Experimental evidence at protein level: Swiss-Prot protein existence level 1. Central component of the receptor complex responsible for the recognition and translocation of cytosolically synthesized mitochondrial preproteins. Together with TOM22 functions as the transit peptide receptor at the surface of the mitochondrion outer membrane and facilitates the movement of preproteins into the TOM40 translocation pore (By similarity). Required for the translocation across the mitochondrial outer membrane of cytochrome P450 monooxygenases. From Homo sapiens (Hum
   1657..2085    +  CDS            cEGFP (fragment): cEGFP is a basic (constitutively fluorescent) green fluorescent protein published in 2008, derived from Aequorea victoria.
   2098..2835    +  CDS            cEGFP: cEGFP is a basic (constitutively fluorescent) green fluorescent protein published in 2008, derived from Aequorea victoria.
   3094..3294    +  CDS            SACM1L (fragment): SAC1_BOVIN - Also known as SAC1 From Bos taurus (Bovine).
   3335..3559    +  polyA_signal   bGH poly(A) signal: bovine growth hormone polyadenylation signal
   3563..3584    +  promoter       SV40 promoter (fragment): SV40 enhancer and early promoter
   3605..4033    +  rep_origin     f1 ori (sequence partly withheld): f1 bacteriophage origin of replication; arrow indicates direction of (+) strand synthesis
   4047..4376    +  promoter       SV40 promoter: SV40 enhancer and early promoter
   4443..5234    +  CDS            neo: KKA2_KLEPN - Also known as kan, nptII. Experimental evidence at protein level: Swiss-Prot protein existence level 1. Resistance to kanamycin, neomycin, paromomycin, ribostamycin, butirosin and gentamicin B. From Klebsiella pneumoniae.
   5258..5416    +  CDS            ble (fragment): BLE_KLEPN - Experimental evidence at protein level: Swiss-Prot protein existence level 1. Binding protein with a strong affinity to the bleomycin family of antibiotics. Binds to CL990; an antimitotic-antibiotic compound. From Klebsiella pneumoniae.
   5411..5532    +  polyA_signal   SV40 poly(A) signal: SV40 polyadenylation signal
   5605..5621    -  protein_bind   lac operator: The lac repressor binds to the lac operator to inhibit transcription in E. coli. This inhibition can be relieved by adding lactose or isopropyl-β-D-thiogalactopyranoside (IPTG). lac repressor encoded by lacI
   5629..5659    -  promoter       lac promoter: promoter for the E. coli lac operon
   5674..5695    -  protein_bind   CAP binding site: CAP binding activates transcription in the presence of cAMP. E. coli catabolite activator protein
   5708..5800    -  CDS            lacI (fragment): lac repressor; lacI; The lac repressor binds to the lac operator to inhibit transcription in E. coli. This inhibition can be relieved by adding lactose or isopropyl-β-D-thiogalactopyranoside (IPTG).
   5983..6571    -  rep_origin     ori: high-copy-number ColE1/pMB1/pBR322/pUC origin of replication
   6742..7602    -  CDS            AmpR: β-lactamase; bla; confers resistance to ampicillin, carbenicillin, and related antibiotics
   7603..7707    -  promoter       AmpR promoter: bla
