[The description below was written by a language model from this plasmid's Addgene catalogue record and pLannotate feature annotations shown in this document.]
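Description:
SPLICS Mt-ER- Po Long P2A is a mammalian expression plasmid built on the pcDNA3.1 backbone that encodes a split-fluorescent-protein reporter for detecting long-range contacts among peroxisomes, mitochondria and the endoplasmic reticulum. It is maintained in E. coli at high copy through a ColE1/pUC-type origin with ampicillin selection (AmpR under its own bla promoter). It also carries an f1 origin and an SV40 promoter-driven neomycin resistance cassette with an SV40 polyadenylation signal, which would allow G418 selection of stably transfected mammalian cells.

The payload is a single transcription unit driven by the CMV immediate early enhancer and promoter, with a T7 promoter upstream of the insert, and terminated by the bGH polyadenylation signal. Within it, the annotation detects a fragment of human ACBD5 (a peroxisomal membrane protein), a fragment of TOMM20 (mitochondrial outer membrane) running directly into a partial GFP-family coding segment, a second GFP-family segment annotated as full length, and a fragment of SACM1L/Sac1 (an ER membrane protein). These appear to act as organelle-targeting modules attached to the split GFP and YFP pieces named in the insert field. Fluorescence would be reconstituted only when the tagged membranes come close enough for complementary fragments to assemble. The construct name indicates that P2A self-cleaving peptides separate the components so they are produced from one open reading frame, but neither the P2A sites nor the small split-FP strands are annotated in the feature table. The exact pairing of fragments with targeting sequences, and the spacer that defines the "long" version, are also not stated in the record. The plasmid is used by transfection to visualise and quantify these organelle contact sites in cells.
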