Addgene plasmid #164117: SPLICS Mt-ER- Po Long P2A
Purpose: Detect the long Peroxisomes-mitochondria-Endoplasmic reticulum contact
Depositing lab: Marisa Brini & Tito Calì. Depositing organization: University of Padua. Publication: An expanded palette of improved SPLICS reporters detects multiple organelle contacts in vitro and in vivo. Vallese F, Catoni C, Cieri D, Barazzuol L, Ramirez O, Calore V, Bonora M, Giamogante F, Pinton P, Brini M, Cali T. Nat Commun. 2020 Nov 27;11(1):6069. doi: 10.1038/s41467-020-19892-6. PubMed 33247103.
Backbone
  Vector backbone: pcDNA3.1
  Vector type: Mammalian Expression
Growth in bacteria
  Bacterial resistance: Ampicillin, 100 μg/mL
  Growth temperature: 37°C
  Growth strain: DH5alpha
  Copy number: High Copy
Gene/Insert
  Gene/Insert name: Split GFP and YFP Mt-ER- Po Long P2A
  Species: H. sapiens (human)
  Cloning method: Restriction Enzyme; 5′ cloning site Unknown (unknown if destroyed); 3′ cloning site Unknown (unknown if destroyed)
Terms and licenses: Academic/Nonprofit Terms; Industry Terms: Not Available to Industry
How to cite: SPLICS Mt-ER- Po Long P2A was a gift from Marisa Brini & Tito Calì (Addgene plasmid # 164117 ; http://n2t.net/addgene:164117 ; RRID:Addgene_164117)
